>Addgene plasmid #167281 | pJAK184 | addgene full sequence | sequence record 330952 | Addgene NGS Result
GCGCAGATACCAAATACTGTTCTTCTAGTGTAGCCGTAGTTAGGCCACCACTTCAAGAACTCTGTAGCAC
CGCCTACATACCTCGCTCTGCTAATCCTGTTACCAGTGGCTGCTGCCAGTGGCGATAAGTCGTGTCTTAC
CGGGTTGGACTCAAGACGATAGTTACCGGATAAGGCGCAGCGGTCGGGCTGAACGGGGGGTTCGTGCACA
CAGCCCAGCTTGGAGCGAACGACCTACACCGAACTGAGATACCTACAGCGTGAGCTATGAGAAAGCGCCA
CGCTTCCCGAAGGGAGAAAGGCGGACAGGTATCCGGTAAGCGGCAGGGTCGGAACAGGAGAGCGCACGAG
GGAGCTTCCAGGGGGAAACGCCTGGTATCTTTATAGTCCTGTCGGGTTTCGCCACCTCTGACTTGAGCGT
CGATTTTTGTGATGCTCGTCAGGGGGGCGGAGCCTATGGAAAAACGCCAGCAACGCGGCCTTTTTACGGT
TCCTGGCCTTTTGCTGGCCTTTTGCTCACATGTTCTTTCCTGCGTTATCCCCTGATTCTGTGGATAACCG
TATTACCGCCTTTGAGTGAGCTGATACCGCTCGCCGCAGCCGAACGACCGAGCGCAGCGAGTCAGTGAGC
GAGGAAGCGGAAGAGCGCCCAATACGCAGGGCCCCCTGCTTCGGGGTCATTATAGCGATTTTTTCGGTAT
ATCCATCCTTTTTCGCACGATATACAGGATTTTGCCAAAGGGTTCGTGTAGACTTTCCTTGGTGTATCCA
ACGGCGTCAGCCGGGCAGGATAGGTGAAGTAGGCCCACCCGCGAGCGGGTGTTCCTTCTTCACTGTCCCT
TATTCGCACCTGGCGGTGCTCAACGGGAATCCTGCTCTGCGAGGCTGGCCGGCTACCGCCGGCGTAACAG
ATGAGGGCAAGCGGATGGCTGATGAAACCAAGCCAACCAGGAAGGGCAGCCCACCTATCAAGGTGTACTG
CCTTCCAGACGAACGAAGAGCGATTGAGGAAAAGGCGGCGGCGGCCGGCATGAGCCTGTCGGCCTACCTG
CTGGCCGTCGGCCAGGGCTACAAAATCACGGGCGTCGTGGACTATGAGCACGTCCGCGAGCTGGCCCGCA
TCAATGGCGACCTGGGCCGCCTGGGCGGCCTGCTGAAACTCTGGCTCACCGACGACCCGCGCACGGCGCG
GTTCGGTGATGCCACGATCCTCGCCCTGCTGGCGAAGATCGAAGAGAAGCAGGACGAGCTTGGCAAGGTC
ATGATGGGCGTGGTCCGCCCGAGGGCAGAGCCATGACTTTTTTAGCCGCTAAAACGGCCGGGGGGTGCGC
GTGATTGCCAAGCACGTCCCCATGCGCTCCATCAAGAAGAGCGACTTCGCGGAGCTGGTGAAGTACATCA
CCGACGAGCAAGGCAAGACCGATCGGGCCCCCTGCAGGATAAAAAAATTGTAGATAAATTTTATAAAATA
GTTTTATCTACAATTTTTTTATCAGGAAACAGCTATGACCGCGGCCGCGCTGTATATAGTCATAACCCTT
ATATTTCATTAATTAAAGTTAAATTTTGTATATTCAAAAAGCTCTTGATATTTACGGCAGAGCCACCATA
TAGAGATGCCTCAGACCCTAATGATGAAATTTCTATATTTATTCCTTTGTTAAAAGAGCTAACTAACATA
TCTTTTGTAATCTGTAATATCTCAGGGATATCACTAATTATTTGGCTATTTAAATATATTATTTCAGGAG
CATAAGTTGTAATAGCATTATTTATAGCTATTGTTAAGTAACTACAAAACTCATGAATAACTTTTTTGGC
ATTCTGGTTATCTTCATAATATAGTTGCTTTACTATATCAGAATCTATTTTAGGAATATTTTCTAAAGAA
GAAAGCTGTTCAAATACCTTTTTTTCTGAACAATACTGTTCTAAACAGCCACGATTTCCACAAGGACATA
GTTTACCATTAGGCATGATGATAGTGTGACCAATTTCTCCACTCATACCATTTCTGCCGCTATATAATTT
ATTATTTATTATAATGCCTGAACCAAATCCACTGTGAATACTGAGACTAAGTAGTGAGTTATGTACAGTT
GAAAAAGTATTCTCAGCTAAAGCTGTTAAGTTTGCTTCATTTTCTATATGAATAGGAAAGTCATACTTTT
TGCTAAGGATGCTATATAAGTCAATCTCATTAAGATTATAATATGGAGTAAACAATACTTTATTTTCACA
AGTAATCCCATGTATAGCCAAAGTAAGACCAATTACCTTATAAGGAGTGTCTATTTTGGATATGTTATAA
CTATTTATAATTTCATCTATCAATTGTATAACATTGTCTTTACTTACTTGTATATCTGTTAATTTCTTAG
AATTTATAATAGTTCCATCTAAGTAAGATAGAGAAGAAAATATATAGTCGTATCCAATGTCCATACTTAA
AGAAATCCCTGCACATTTATTAAATACTAATAATATGGGTTTTCTTCCGCCACTATGAGTACTATTTCCA
ATTCCTATTTCATGAACTAGAGATTCATCAATAAGTTTTTTGGTAATAGCGGATATAGTTGCTTTATTCA
ATCCTATAGTAGAAGCTATACTTGCCCTAGAAATAGGACCATTTTTTATAATTTGTTCAAGTACCAATCT
TTCATTCATTTCTCGAATAGTGTATTTATCAGTAACCAATTTGATATTCCTCCTTAAAATAATATTGTAA
TACTTTTTACACAAAAATAAAAGGTTATTTTGCATTGACAAAGATAATTAAATATTTTATTATTAGTTCA
TAAGTTAGTTTAATATACTAACAAAAATAAAGCAAGTAAAATATACCTAAAATATAAAAAAATTAGGATA
GGAAAACGATAGTTATGAAGTGGCGCAGTAAAGGAGAAAATTTTATGGTAAGGAAAACGATAGTTATGAA
GTGGCGCAGTAAAGGAGAAAATTTTATGGTAAGTAGATATGTACCAGATATGGGAGATTTAATATGGGTT
GATTTTGATCCAACAAAAGGTAGTGAACAAGCAGGACATAGACCAGCTGTTGTATTAAGTCCATTTATGT
ATAATAATAAAACAGGTATGTGTTTATGTGTTCCTTGTACAACTCAATCAAAAGGATATCCATTTGAAGT
TGTTTTATCAGGTCAAGAAAGAGATGGAGTAGCATTAGCTGATCAAGTAAAAAGTATAGCATGGAGAGCA
AGAGGAGCAACTAAAAAAGGAACAGTTGCACCAGAAGAATTACAATTAATTAAAGCAAAAATTAATGTAT
TAATTGGATAAATCAACAACTCTCCTCGAGGCCTGCAGACATGCAAGCTTGGCACTGGCCGTCGTTTTAC
AACGTCGTGACTGGGAAAACCCTGGCGTTACCCAACTTAATCGCCTTGCAGCACATCCCCCTTTCGCCAG
CTGGCGTAATAGCGAAGAGGCCCGCACCGATCGCCCTTCCCAACAGTTGCGCAGCCTGAATGGCGAATGG
CGCTAGCATAAAAATAAGAAGCCTGCATTTGCAGGCTTCTTATTTTTATGGCGCGCCGTTCTGAATCCTT
AGCTAATGGTTCAACAGGTAACTATGACGAAGATAGCACCCTGGATAAGTCTGTAATGGATTCTAAGGCA
TTTAATGAAGACGTGTATATAAAATGTGCTAATGAAAAAGAAAATGCGTTAAAAGAGCCTAAAATGAGTT
CAAATGGTTTTGAAATTGATTGGTAGTTTAATTTAATATATTTTTTCTATTGGCTATCTCGATACCTATA
GAATCTTCTGTTCACTTTTGTTTTTGAAATATAAAAAGGGGCTTTTTAGCCCCTTTTTTTTAAAACTCCG
GAGGAGTTTCTTCATTCTTGATACTATACGTAACTATTTCGATTTGACTTCATTGTCAATTAAGCTAGTA
AAATCAATGGTTAAAAAACAAAAAACTTGCATTTTTCTACCTAGTAATTTATAATTTTAAGTGTCGAGTT
TAAAAGTATAATTTACCAGGAAAGGAGCAAGTTTTTTAATAAGGAAAAATTTTTCCTTTTAAAATTCTAT
TTCGTTATATGACTAATTATAATCAAAAAAATGAAAATAAACAAGAGGTAAAAACTGCTTTAGAGAAATG
TACTGATAAAAAAAGAAAAAATCCTAGATTTACGTCATACATAGCACCTTTAACTACTAAGAAAAATATT
GAAAGGACTTCCACTTGTGGAGATTATTTGTTTATGTTGAGTGATGCAGACTTAGAACATTTTAAATTAC
ATAAAGGTAATTTTTGCGGTAATAGATTTTGTCCAATGTGTAGTTGGCGACTTGCTTGTAAGGATAGTTT
AGAAATATCTATTCTTATGGAGCATTTAAGAAAAGAAGAAAATAAAGAGTTTATATTTTTAACTCTTACA
ACTCCAAATGTAAAAAGTTATGATCTTAATTATTCTATTAAACAATATAATAAATCTTTTAAAAAATTAA
TGGAGCGTAAGGAAGTTAAGGATATAACTAAAGGTTATATAAGAAAATTAGAAGTAACTTACCAAAAGGA
AAAATACATAACAAAGGATTTATGGAAAATAAAAAAAGATTATTATCAAAAAAAAGGACTTGAAATTGGT
GATTTAGAACCTAATTTTGATACTTATAATCCTCATTTTCATGTAGTTATTGCAGTTAATAAAAGTTATT
TTACAGATAAAAATTATTATATAAATCGAGAAAGATGGTTGGAATTATGGAAGTTTGCTACTAAGGATGA
TTCTATAACTCAAGTTGATGTTAGAAAAGCAAAAATTAATGATTATAAAGAGGTTTACGAACTTGCGAAA
TATTCAGCTAAAGACACTGATTATTTAATATCGAGGCCAGTATTTGAAATTTTTTATAAAGCATTAAAAG
GCAAGCAGGTATTAGTTTTTAGTGGATTTTTTAAAGATGCACACAAATTGTACAAGCAAGGAAAACTTGA
TGTTTATAAAAAGAAAGATGAAATTAAATATGTCTATATAGTTTATTATAATTGGTGCAAAAAACAATAT
GAAAAAACTAGAATAAGGGAACTTACGGAAGATGAAAAAGAAGAATTAAATCAAGATTTAATAGATGGAA
TAGAAATAGATTAAAGTGTAACTATACTTTATATATATATGATTAAAAAAATAAAAAACAACAGCCTATT
AGGTTGTTGTTTTTTATTTTCTTTATTAATTTTTTTAATTTTTAGTTTTTAGTTCTTTTTTAAAATAAGT
TTCAGCCTCTTTTTCAATATTTTTTAAAGAAGGAGTATTTGCATGAATTGCCTTTTTTCTAACAGACTTA
GGAAATATTTTAACAGTATCTTCTTGCGCCGGTGATTTTGGAACTTCATAACTTACTAATTTATAATTAT
TATTTTCTTTTTTAATTGTAACAGTTGCAAAAGAAGCTGAACCTGTTCCTTCAACTAGTTTATCATCTTC
AATATAATATTCTTGACCTATATAGTATAAATATATTTTTATTATATTTTTACTTTTTTCTGAATCTATT
ATTTTATAATCATAAAAAGTTTTACCACCAAAAGAAGGTTGTACTCCTTCTGGTCCAACATATTTTTTTA
CTATATTATCTAAATAATTTTTGGGAACTGGTGTTGTAATTTGATTAATCGAACAACCAGTTATACTTAA
AGGAATTATAACTATAAAAATATATAGGATTATCTTTTTAAATTTCATTATTGGCCTCCTTTTTATTAAA
TTTATGTTACCATAAAAAGGACATAACGGGAATATGTAGAATATTTTTAATGTAGACAAAATTTTACATA
AATATAAAGAAAGGAAGTGTTTGTTTAAATTTTATAGCAAACTATCAAAAATTAGGGGGATAAAAATTTA
TGAAAAAAAGGTTTTCGATGTTATTTTTATGTTTAACTTTAATAGTTTGTGGTTTATTTACAAATTCGGC
CGGCCAGTGGGCAAGTTGAAAAATTCACAAAAATGTGGTATAATATCTTTGTTCATTAGAGCGATAAACT
TGAATTTGAGAGGGAACTTAGATGGTATTTGAAAAAATTGATAAAAATAGTTGGAACAGAAAAGAGTATT
TTGACCACTACTTTGCAAGTGTACCTTGTACCTACAGCATGACCGTTAAAGTGGATATCACACAAATAAA
GGAAAAGGGAATGAAACTATATCCTGCAATGCTTTATTATATTGCAATGATTGTAAACCGCCATTCAGAG
TTTAGGACGGCAATCAATCAAGATGGTGAATTGGGGATATATGATGAGATGATACCAAGCTATACAATAT
TTCACAATGATACTGAAACATTTTCCAGCCTTTGGACTGAGTGTAAGTCTGACTTTAAATCATTTTTAGC
AGATTATGAAAGTGATACGCAACGGTATGGAAACAATCATAGAATGGAAGGAAAGCCAAATGCTCCGGAA
AACATTTTTAATGTATCTATGATACCGTGGTCAACCTTCGATGGCTTTAATCTGAATTTGCAGAAAGGAT
ATGATTATTTGATTCCTATTTTTACTATGGGGAAATATTATAAAGAAGATAACAAAATTATACTTCCTTT
GGCAATTCAAGTTCATCACGCAGTATGTGACGGATTTCACATTTGCCGTTTTGTAAACGAATTGCAGGAA
TTGATAAATAGTTAACTTCAGGTTTGTCTGTAACTAAAAACAAGTATTTAAGCAAAAACATCGTAGAAAT
ACGGTGTTTTTTGTTACCCTAGAGCTCTATACAGGTGAAGCAGATGCTATGAGTGCGTCATCAGTAGCAT
CAAGAGATGGATCACCTATAATTTTAACTAATGGTAAAAATGTTCCATTTGAGAAAAAAGAAGGTGTGCA
ATGTTATGCTCTTGGTTCAGAGGAGATAATAAGTAATGATTTAGTTAAAAAAACTAATGCAGTTAGATTA
GCTGGAGAAGATAGATTTGAGACTAATAAAAAAGTTATAAAACATTTTTATAGTTCGGCAAAAGAATTTT
ATCTTTCTAAAGGTTATCAATTAGTAGATGCAGTTGCTGGTTCTTCTATAGCAAAAAATGCACCTATTGT
ATTAGTTGACGGAAATAGTGATAAGTCTGTACTTAGAAGTGCTGATAAGATTACAGCACTAGGAGGAATA
GATGAAAAGACACTAGAACAATGTTTAAGTGCATCATCACTGGATGCAAGTGCACCAACAATAACTGTTG
GAAATTTAAATATTTATCAAGGTGATAAGTTTGATATAAGTAAACTGAATATCGTAGCAAAGGATAGCAA
TGGTAACGATTTGACACCAGAGCTTATAGGAAATATTGATACTGATAAGGTGGGTAAATACAAAGTTACT
ATAAAAGCTACTGATATTGGTGGAAAGACTACATCAATAAGTGTAGAAGTAAATGTACTTGAATATAAGA
CTAATGATATGAATAGTAGTGAGTTTAAAAGAATGGTTTCTAGTGAAATGTATAGTTTGGTAAATTCATA
TAGAAAAGAAAAAGGTAAAGAGCCATTACAAGTTTCTAAAAACTTAGAAGGACTTTCTAATTCCTGGTCT
AAGTACATGGCAGATAAAGGTCAGTTTTCACATGTAATAAATGGTAAGAAATCTGTTGAAGTATTTACTG
GATATGGCTTGAGAAGTGAAGAAAATATAGCTTTTGTACCACTTGTTACAAAAAGTACTTATACAACAAA
GGATGCTAGAGAAGTAGCAAATGTAATATTTACAGTTTGGAAAAAGTCAGATAAATATAATGAAAATATG
TTAAATAGTGATTTTGTATATACTGGGTTTGGATTATATATATTGCCTAATGGAGAAGTGTATGCTACAC
AAGAATTTTTAAATAAGTAATTTAAATAAGTAAAATCAAATTTTTTAAGTTATTAAATATTGGAGTTTAA
GGGTATAAAAACTCATATGCTTGGGTATAAATATAATAATATAAAAAGGCTTCTTATATGAGAAGTCTTT
TTATATTATGTTTTCGAATACAAAAAAAGAGACTAAATTTAGTCTCTTTTTTATGTGAGAAATACTTAAA
TATATAAAGATGTAATTTATTTAAGTATGATTATTATACTATACAATAAAATAATTGTCTACTATTCTAT
AATTTTAAGGTATAATAATAATTGTATGATAAAAGAGGAGGTCAAAAAATATGTCAGTTTTAGATGCAAT
CTTAGATAAAGCGGATGAACAAGAAATTAAAAAATTAAATTTAATAGTAGATAAAATAGAATCTTTAGAA
AAAGATATGGAAATCAAAGAGAATGAACAATTAAAAGAAATGACAAATACTTTTAGACTTAGATTAGACA
AAGGTGAAAGTTTGGATGATATACTTCCAGAAGCATTTGCTGTTGTTAGAGAGGTCTCAAAAAGAGTTTT
AGGAATGCGTCAATATAAAGTTCAGTTAATTGGAGGTATAGTAATTCATCAAGGAAAGATAGCTGAGATG
AAGACTGGTGAGGGGAAAACTTTAGTTGAGGTAGCTCCAGTATATCTAAATGCTTTAACAGGAAAAGGTG
TACATGTAATTACAGTAAATGATTATTTGGCAGAACGTGATAAAGAACTTATGCGTCCAGTATATGAATT
TTTAGGATTGACTGTAGGTGTAATTTTATCTAACCAAGACCCAAGTATAAGAAAAGAACAATATAAATGT
GATATAACTTATGGAACAAATAGTGAATTTGGATTTGACTATTTAAGAGATAATATGGTGCCAGATTTGT
CTCATAAAGTACAAAGGGAACTAAACTTTGCCATAGTAGATGAGATAGACTCAATATTAATAGATGAAGC
TAGAACTCCACTTATTATTGCAGGAGATGGTGATGAAGATTTAAAACTTTATGAGTTAGCAAATAACTTT
GTAAAAACTGTTAAAGAAGAAGACTTTGAGATGGATAGAAAAGATAAAACTATAGCATTAACAGCAAGTG
GTATAAGCAAAGCTGAGTCATTTTTTGGTATAACAAACCTTACTGATATAAAGAATATAGAATTATATCA
TCATATAAATCAAGCTTTAAGAGGTCATAAGCTTATGGAAAAAGATGTTGACTATGTTATCTCAAATGGA
GAAGTAATGATAGTTGACGAATTTACAGGAAGAGGGATCCCCTTTTTGATAATCTCATGACCAAAATCCC
TTAACGTGAGTTTTCGTTCCACTGAGCGTCAGACCCCGTAGAAAAGATCAAAGGATCTTCTTGAGATCCT
TTTTTTCTGCGCGTAATCTGCTGCTTGCAAACAAAAAAACCACCGCTACCAGCGGTGGTTTGTTTGCCGG
ATCAAGAGCTACCAACTCTTTTTCCGAAGGTAACTGGCTTCAGCAGA
Features (pLannotate 1.2.2; 9 found; start..end, strand, type, name):
    783..892     +  oriT           oriT: incP origin of transfer
    925..1296    +  CDS            traJ: oriT-recognizing protein; traJ
   1334..1426    +  CDS            traI (fragment): TRAI6_ECOLX - Experimental evidence at protein level: Swiss-Prot protein existence level 1. The initiation process of transfer DNA synthesis requires the interaction of at least three plasmid-specific components (TraH, I, and J) at the transfer origin resulting in the assembly of a specialised nucleoprotein complex - the relaxosome. Site- and strand-specific cleavage at the transfer origin is dependent on TraI and TraJ. From Escherichia coli.
   1454..1470    +  polyA_signal   OpIE-2 poly(A) signal (fragment): immediate-early gene 2 from the Orgyia pseudotsugata multicapsid nucleopolyhedrovirus; baculovirus polyadenylation signal
   2972..3298    +  CDS            mazF: MAZF_ECOLI - Also known as chpA, chpAK. Experimental evidence at protein level: Swiss-Prot protein existence level 1. The physiological role of this TA system is debated. Programmed cell death (PCD) occurs when cells are at high density and depends on the presence of MazE-MazF and a quorum sensing pentapeptide, the extracellular death factor (EDF) with sequence Asn-Asn-Trp-Asn-Asn (NNWNN), probably produced from the zwf gene product glucose-6- phosphate 1-dehydrogenase (PubMed:17962566, PubMed:18310334). Cell death governed by the MazE-MazF and DinJ-YafQ TA systems seems to play a role in biof
   3343..3497    +  CDS            lacZα (fragment): LacZα fragment of β-galactosidase; lacZ fragment
   6042..6662    +  CDS            catP: CAT2_CLOPF - Protein inferred from homology: Swiss-Prot protein existence level 3. This enzyme is an effector of chloramphenicol resistance in bacteria. From Clostridium perfringens.
   8171..9133    +  CDS            secA2 (fragment): SECA2_CLOD6 - Experimental evidence at protein level: Swiss-Prot protein existence level 1. Part of the Sec protein translocase complex. Interacts with the SecYEG preprotein conducting channel. Has a central role in coupling the hydrolysis of ATP to the transfer of proteins into and across the cell membrane, serving as an ATP-driven molecular motor driving the stepwise translocation of polypeptide chains across the membrane. From Clostridioides difficile (strain 630) (Peptoclostridium difficile).
   9231..462     +  rep_origin     ori (across the origin): high-copy-number ColE1/pMB1/pBR322/pUC origin of replication
