[The description below was written by a language model from this plasmid's Addgene catalogue record and pLannotate feature annotations shown in this document.]
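Description:
pJAK184 is an empty-backbone E. coli–C. difficile shuttle vector for allelic-exchange mutagenesis in Clostridioides difficile, derived from pMTLSC-7215 via the intermediate pJAK112. In E. coli it replicates from a high-copy ColE1/pUC-type origin and is selected with chloramphenicol through the Clostridium perfringens catP gene. The same marker allows thiamphenicol selection in C. difficile, where the plasmid is reported to be low copy. An IncP oriT with traJ and a fragment of traI supports mobilisation by conjugation from a suitable E. coli donor. The clostridial replicon is not annotated in the feature table.

The defining change is the replacement of the codA counter-selection gene of the parent plasmid with a xylose-inducible mazF cassette. The xylB promoter and adjacent xylR regulator (Pxyl) were taken from C. difficile strain R20291 and drive an E. coli mazF coding sequence codon-optimised for C. difficile. A SacI site upstream of mazF was then removed. MazF is the toxin of the MazE-MazF toxin-antitoxin system, so adding xylose should kill or arrest cells that still carry the plasmid. This lets users enrich for clones that have lost the vector after the second recombination event. Homology arms for the target locus are expected to be added by the user, and Gibson assembly is the listed cloning method. A lacZα fragment lies just downstream of mazF.

The sequenced record is 9,357 nt, larger than the 6,768 bp listed for the backbone. It also contains an annotated fragment of C. difficile secA2 that the catalogue text does not explain. A short hit to a baculovirus OpIE-2 poly(A) signal is most likely a spurious annotation.
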