Addgene plasmid #167281: pJAK184
Purpose: (Empty Backbone) MazF-based mutagenesis vector for C. difficile
Depositing lab: Robert Fagan. Depositing organization: University of Sheffield. Publication: An RNA-centric global view of Clostridioides difficile reveals broad activity of Hfq in a clinically important gram-positive bacterium. Fuchs M, Lamm-Schmidt V, Sulzer J, Ponath F, Jenniches L, Kirk JA, Fagan RP, Barquist L, Vogel J, Faber F. Proc Natl Acad Sci U S A. 2021 Jun 22;118(25). pii: 2103579118. doi: 10.1073/pnas.2103579118. PubMed 34131082.
Backbone
  Vector backbone: pMTLSC-7215
  Backbone manufacturer: Nigel P Minton
  Backbone size (bp): 6768
  Modifications to backbone: Plasmid pJAK112 (Addgene Plasmid 167280) was modified to replace the codA gene with a xylose-inducible mazF. The xylB promoter and adjacent xylR (Pxyl) were amplified from C. difficile strain R20291 using oligonucleotides RF1589 (GATCGGTACCGGTTATGGCTGTATATAGTCATAAC) and RF1590 (GATCGAGCTCGAATGCCACTTCATAACTATCGTTTTC) and inserted into pRPF185 using KpnI/SacI restriction-ligation. E. coli mazF was codon optimised for C. difficile, synthesised (FragmentGENE by Genewiz) and inserted into the resulting plasmid via SacI/BamHI restriction-ligation. Pxly-mazF was then amplified using oligonucleotides RF1704 (GATCGCGGCCGCGCTGTATATAGTCATAACCCTTATATTTC) and RF1705 (GATCCTCGAGGAGAGTTGTTGATTTATCCAATTAATAC) and inserted into pJAK112 using NotI/XhoI restriction-ligation resulting in pJAK183. The SacI site upstream of mazF was then removed by inverse PCR (RF1718, GCCACTTCATAACTATCGTTTTCC / RF1719, GCAGTAAAGGAGAAAATTTTATGGTAAG) resulting in pJAK184.
  Vector type: E. coli - C. difficile shuttle vector
  Promoter: Pxyl
Growth in bacteria
  Bacterial resistance: Chloramphenicol, 25 μg/mL
  Growth temperature: 37°C
  Growth strain: DH5alpha
  Growth instructions: Low copy in C. difficile following conjugation and selected with thiamphenicol
  Copy number: High Copy
Gene/Insert
  Cloning method: Gibson Cloning
Terms and licenses: Academic/Nonprofit Terms; Industry Terms: Not Available to Industry
How to cite: pJAK184 was a gift from Robert Fagan (Addgene plasmid # 167281 ; http://n2t.net/addgene:167281 ; RRID:Addgene_167281)
